Addgene plasmid #170376: pAAV.U6gT28.13.hSyn.flex.H2B.RFP
Purpose: Plasmid used for Crispr/cas9 based disruption of mouse Trim28, guide targeting exon 13. Cre-inducible expression of nuclear RFP.
Depositing lab: Johan Jakobsson. Depositing organization: Lund University. Publication: Activation of endogenous retroviruses during brain development causes an inflammatory response. Jonsson ME, Garza R, Sharma Y, Petri R, Sodersten E, Johansson JG, Johansson PA, Atacho DA, Pircs K, Madsen S, Yudovich D, Ramakrishnan R, Holmberg J, Larsson J, Jern P, Jakobsson J. EMBO J. 2021 Mar 1:e106423. doi: 10.15252/embj.2020106423. PubMed 33644903.
Backbone
  Vector backbone: pAAV
  Vector type: AAV
Growth in bacteria
  Bacterial resistance: Ampicillin, 100 μg/mL
  Growth temperature: 37°C
  Growth strain: NEB Stable
  Copy number: High Copy
Gene/Insert
  Gene/Insert name: Cre inducible H2B RFP (alt name: Cre inducible H2B-mCherry)
  gRNA/shRNA sequence: CGCACTGGTTACACATGACC
  Promoter: human Synapsin
  Cloning method: Unknown
  Sequencing primers: 5′ ATCTGCGCTGCGGCGCCGGC; 3′ catagttaagaataccag
Terms and licenses: Academic/Nonprofit Terms; Industry Terms: Not Available to Industry
How to cite: pAAV.U6gT28.13.hSyn.flex.H2B.RFP was a gift from Johan Jakobsson (Addgene plasmid # 170376 ; http://n2t.net/addgene:170376 ; RRID:Addgene_170376)
