[The description below was written by a language model from this plasmid's Addgene catalogue record and pLannotate feature annotations shown in this document.]
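Description:
pAAV.U6gT28.13.hSyn.flex.H2B.RFP is an AAV transfer plasmid of about 6.3 kb built on a pAAV backbone, in which AAV2 inverted terminal repeats flank the payload so that it can be packaged into recombinant AAV particles. In bacteria it is maintained as a high-copy plasmid through a ColE1/pUC-type origin and selected with ampicillin via the β-lactamase gene. An f1 origin and short remnants of lacZα, lacI, rop and bom are also present in the backbone. The recommended host is a recombination-reduced strain, which is consistent with the need to preserve the repeat-rich ITRs. The ITRs are annotated only as fragments in both the depositor sequence and the repository's partial NGS record; apart from small coordinate differences there and in the backbone, the two records agree.

Between the ITRs sit two independent expression units. A human U6 RNA polymerase III promoter drives a single guide RNA with the Streptococcus pyogenes Cas9 scaffold, carrying a spacer directed at exon 13 of mouse Trim28. No Cas9 coding sequence is annotated, so the nuclease must be supplied from another source. Downstream, the neuron-specific human synapsin I promoter faces a FLEX (double-floxed inverted) cassette: a human histone H2B–mCherry fusion lies in antisense orientation between paired lox2272 and loxP sites arranged head to head. Cre recombinase inverts the cassette and then excises one site of each pair, locking the reading frame in the sense orientation so that red fluorescence appears in the nuclei of Cre-expressing neurons. A WPRE and an SV40 polyadenylation signal enhance and terminate the transcript. The construct is intended for CRISPR/Cas9-based disruption of Trim28 in mouse neurons, with Cre-dependent nuclear labelling of transduced cells.
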