Features (pLannotate 1.2.2; 28 found; start..end, strand, type, name):
     18..128     +  repeat_region  AAV2 ITR (fragment): inverted terminal repeat of adeno-associated virus serotype 2 inverted
    195..427     +  promoter       U6 promoter: RNA polymerase III promoter for human U6 snRNA
    457..532     +  misc_RNA       gRNA scaffold: guide RNA scaffold for the Streptococcus pyogenes CRISPR/Cas9 system
    572..956     +  promoter       hSyn promoter (fragment): human synapsin I promoter; confers neuron-specific expression (Kügler et al., 2003)
    950..1091    +  promoter       hSyn promoter (fragment): human synapsin I promoter; confers neuron-specific expression (Kügler et al., 2003)
   1105..1122    +  misc_feature   MCS (fragment): pUC18/19 multiple cloning site
   1129..1162    +  protein_bind   lox2272: Cre-mediated recombination occurs in the 8-bp core sequence (GGATACTT). lox2272 sites are compatible with each other, but incompatible with loxP or loxN sites (Lee and Saito, 1988). Cre recombinase
   1163..1212    -  intron         β-globin intron (fragment): internally truncated intron from human β-globin
   1213..1246    +  protein_bind   loxP: Cre-mediated recombination occurs in the 8-bp core sequence (GCATACAT). Cre recombinase
   1266..1973    -  CDS            mCherry: mCherry is a basic (constitutively fluorescent) red fluorescent protein published in 2004, derived from Discosoma sp.. It is reported to be a very rapidly-maturing monomer with low acid sensitivity.
   1993..2369    -  CDS            H2B (fragment): human histone H2B; HIST1H2BB
   2399..2432    -  protein_bind   lox2272: Cre-mediated recombination occurs in the 8-bp core sequence (GGATACTT). lox2272 sites are compatible with each other, but incompatible with loxP or loxN sites (Lee and Saito, 1988). Cre recombinase
   2433..2482    -  intron         β-globin intron (fragment): internally truncated intron from human β-globin
   2483..2516    -  protein_bind   loxP: Cre-mediated recombination occurs in the 8-bp core sequence (GCATACAT). Cre recombinase
   2517..2541    +  misc_feature   MCS (fragment): pBluescript multiple cloning site
   2541..3129    +  misc_feature   WPRE: woodchuck hepatitis virus posttranscriptional regulatory element
   3133..3149    +  misc_feature   MCS (fragment): pUC18/19 multiple cloning site
   3150..3175    +  misc_feature   MCS (fragment): pBluescript multiple cloning site
   3177..3311    +  polyA_signal   SV40 poly(A) signal: SV40 polyadenylation signal
   3374..3484    -  repeat_region  AAV2 ITR (fragment): inverted terminal repeat of adeno-associated virus serotype 2 inverted
   3508..3565    -  CDS            lacI (fragment): lac repressor; lacI; The lac repressor binds to the lac operator to inhibit transcription in E. coli. This inhibition can be relieved by adding lactose or isopropyl-β-D-thiogalactopyranoside (IPTG).
   3748..4336    -  rep_origin     ori: high-copy-number ColE1/pMB1/pBR322/pUC origin of replication
   4507..5367    -  CDS            AmpR: β-lactamase; bla; confers resistance to ampicillin, carbenicillin, and related antibiotics
   5368..5472    -  promoter       AmpR promoter: bla
   5567..5602    +  CDS            rop (fragment): Rop protein, which maintains plasmids at low copy number; rop
   5704..5803    +  misc_feature   bom (fragment): basis of mobility region from pBR322
   5804..6259    -  rep_origin     f1 ori (sequence partly withheld): f1 bacteriophage origin of replication; arrow indicates direction of (+) strand synthesis
   6267..6338    -  CDS            lacZα (fragment): LacZα fragment of β-galactosidase; lacZ fragment
>Addgene plasmid #170376 | pAAV.U6gT28.13.hSyn.flex.H2B.RFP | depositor full sequence | sequence record 330336 | pAAV.U6gT28.13.hSyn.flex.H2B.RFP sequence 6342 bps
GGGGGGGGGGGGGGGGGGTTGGCCACTCCCTCTCTGCGCGCTCGCTCGCTCACTGAGGCCGGGCGACCAA
AGGTCGCCCGACGCCCGGGCTTTGCCCGGGCGGCCTCAGTGAGCGAGCGAGCGCGCAGAGAGGGAGTGGC
CAACTCCATCACTAGGGGTTCCTCAGATCGGGCTGCAGGAATTGGCCGCTCTAGATTTCCCATGATTCCT
TCATATTTGCATATACGATACAAGGCTGTTAGAGAGATAATTAGAATTAATTTGACTGTAAACACAAAGA
TATTAGTACAAAATACGTGACGTAGAAAGTAATAATTTCTTGGGTAGTTTGCAGTTTTAAAATTATGTTT
TAAAATGGACTATCATATGCTTACCGTAACTTGAAAGTATTTCGATTTCTTGGCTTTATATATCTTGTGG
AAAGGACGAAACACCGCGCACTGGTTACACATGACCGTTTTAGAGCTAGAAATAGCAAGTTAAAATAAGG
CTAGTCCGTTATCAACTTGAAAAAGTGGCACCGAGTCGGTGCTTTTTTTCTAGACTCTAGCTGCAGAGGG
ACCTGCGTATGAGTGCAAGTGGGTTTTAGGACCAGGATGAGGCGGGGTGGGGGTGCCTACCTGACGACCG
ACCCCGACCCACTGGACAAGCACCCAACCCCCATTCCCCAAATTGCGCATCCCCTATCAGAGAGGGGGAG
GGGAAACAGGATGCGGCGAGGCGCGTGCGCACTGCCAGCTTCAGCACCGCGGACAGTGCCTTCGCCCCCG
CCTGGCGGCGCGCGCCACCGCCGCCTCAGCACTGAAGGCGCGCTGACGTCACTCGCCGGTCCCCCGCAAA
CTCCCCTTCCCGGCCACCTTGGTCGCGTCCGCGCCGCCGCCGGCCCAGCCGGACCGCACCACGCGAGGCG
CGAGATAGGGGGGCACGGGCGCGACCATCTGCGCTGCGGCGCCGGCCCAGCCGGACCGCACCACGCGAGG
CGCGAGATAGGGGGGCACGGGCGCGACCATCTGCGCTGCGGCGCCGGCGACTCAGCGCTGCCTCAGTCTG
CGGTGGGCAGCGGAGGAGTCGTGTCGTGCCTGAGAGCGCAGTCGAGAAGGTACCGGATCCTCTAGAGTCG
ACTCCGGAATAACTTCGTATAGGATACTTTATACGAAGTTATGCAGAATGGTAGCTGGATTGTAGCTGCT
ATTAGCAATATGAAACCTCTTAATAACTTCGTATAGCATACATTATACGAAGTTATGGCGCGCCATACTA
GTTTACTTGTACAGCTCGTCCATGCCGCCGGTGGAGTGGCGGCCCTCGGCGCGTTCGTACTGTTCCACGA
TGGTGTAGTCCTCGTTGTGGGAGGTGATGTCCAACTTGATGTTGACGTTGTAGGCGCCGGGCAGCTGCAC
GGGCTTCTTGGCCTTGTAGGTGGTCTTGACCTCAGCGTCGTAGTGGCCGCCGTCCTTCAGCTTCAGCCTC
TGCTTGATCTCGCCCTTCAGGGCGCCGTCCTCGGGGTACATCCGCTCGGAGGAGGCCTCCCAGCCCATGG
TCTTCTTCTGCATTACGGGGCCGTCGGAGGGGAAGTTGGTGCCGCGCAGCTTCACCTTGTAGATGAACTC
GCCGTCCTGCAGGGAGGAGTCCTGGGTCACGGTCACCACGCCGCCGTCCTCGAAGTTCATCACGCGCTCC
CACTTGAAGCCCTCGGGGAAGGACAGCTTCAAGTAGTCGGGGATGTCGGCGGGGTGCTTCACGTAGGCCT
TGGAGCCGTACATGAACTGAGGGGACAGGATGTCCCAGGCGAAGGGCAGGGGGCCACCCTTGGTCACCTT
CAGCTTGGCGGTCTGGGTGCCCTCGTAGGGGCGGCCCTCGCCCTCGCCCTCGATCTCGAACTCGTGGCCG
TTCACGGAGCCCTCCATGTGCACCTTGAAGCGCATGAACTCCTTGATGATGGCCATGTTATCCTCCTCGC
CCTTGCTCACCATGGTGGCGACCGGTGGATCCTTAGAGCTAGTGTACTTGGTAACTGCCTTAGTGCCCTC
GGACACAGCATGCTTAGCCAGCTCCCCAGGCAGCAGCAGGCGCACAGCCGTCTGAATCTCCCTGGAGGTG
ATGGTCGAGCGCTTATTGTAGTGAGCCAGGCGAGAAGCCTCGCCCGCGATGCGCTCGAAGATGTCGTTGA
CGAAGGAGTTCATGATCCCCATGGCCTTGGATGAGATGCCGGTGTCGGGGTGGACCTGCTTCAGAACCTT
GTACACATAGATAGAATAGCTCTCCTTGCGGCTGCGCTTACGCTTCTTACCATCCTTCTTCTGCGCCTTA
GTGATAGCCTTCTTAGAACCCTTTTTAGGGGCTGGAGCAGACTTAGAGGGTTCAGGCATGGTGGCGGTAC
CGGTGGATCCTTGCTAGCATAACTTCGTATAAAGTATCCTATACGAAGTTATTTGCCTTAACCCAGAAAT
TATCACTGTTATTCTTTAGAATGGTGCAAAGAATAACTTCGTATAATGTATGCTATACGAAGTTATGAAT
TCGATATCAAGCTTATCGATAATCAACCTCTGGATTACAAAATTTGTGAAAGATTGACTGGTATTCTTAA
CTATGTTGCTCCTTTTACGCTATGTGGATACGCTGCTTTAATGCCTTTGTATCATGCTATTGCTTCCCGT
ATGGCTTTCATTTTCTCCTCCTTGTATAAATCCTGGTTGCTGTCTCTTTATGAGGAGTTGTGGCCCGTTG
TCAGGCAACGTGGCGTGGTGTGCACTGTGTTTGCTGACGCAACCCCCACTGGTTGGGGCATTGCCACCAC
CTGTCAGCTCCTTTCCGGGACTTTCGCTTTCCCCCTCCCTATTGCCACGGCGGAACTCATCGCCGCCTGC
CTTGCCCGCTGCTGGACAGGGGCTCGGCTGTTGGGCACTGACAATTCCGTGGTGTTGTCGGGGAAATCAT
CGTCCTTTCCTTGGCTGCTCGCCTATGTTGCCACCTGGATTCTGCGCGGGACGTCCTTCTGCTACGTCCC
TTCGGCCCTCAATCCAGCGGACCTTCCTTCCCGCGGCCTGCTGCCGGCTCTGCGGCCTCTTCCGCGTCTT
CGCCTTCGCCCTCAGACGAGTCGGATCTCCCTTTGGGCCGCCTCCCCGCCTGGAATTCGAGCTCGGTACA
GCTTATCGATACCGTCGACTTCGAGCAACTTGTTTATTGCAGCTTATAATGGTTACAAATAAAGCAATAG
CATCACAAATTTCACAAATAAAGCATTTTTTTCACTGCATTCTAGTTGTGGTTTGTCCAAACTCATCAAT
GTATCTTATCATGTCTGGATCGTCTAGCATCGAAGATCCCCCGATCTGAGGAACCCCTAGTGATGGAGTT
GGCCACTCCCTCTCTGCGCGCTCGCTCGCTCACTGAGGCCGCCCGGGCAAAGCCCGGGCGTCGGGCGACC
TTTGGTCGCCCGGCCTCAGTGAGCGAGCGAGCGCGCAGAGAGGGAGTGGCCAACCCCCCCCCCCCCCCCC
CTGCAGCCCAGCTGCATTAATGAATCGGCCAACGCGCGGGGAGAGGCGGTTTGCGTATTGGGCGCTCTTC
CGCTTCCTCGCTCACTGACTCGCTGCGCTCGGTCGTTCGGCTGCGGCGAGCGGTATCAGCTCACTCAAAG
GCGGTAATACGGTTATCCACAGAATCAGGGGATAACGCAGGAAAGAACATGTGAGCAAAAGGCCAGCAAA
AGGCCAGGAACCGTAAAAAGGCCGCGTTGCTGGCGTTTTTCCATAGGCTCCGCCCCCCTGACGAGCATCA
CAAAAATCGACGCTCAAGTCAGAGGTGGCGAAACCCGACAGGACTATAAAGATACCAGGCGTTTCCCCCT
GGAAGCTCCCTCGTGCGCTCTCCTGTTCCGACCCTGCCGCTTACCGGATACCTGTCCGCCTTTCTCCCTT
CGGGAAGCGTGGCGCTTTCTCAATGCTCACGCTGTAGGTATCTCAGTTCGGTGTAGGTCGTTCGCTCCAA
GCTGGGCTGTGTGCACGAACCCCCCGTTCAGCCCGACCGCTGCGCCTTATCCGGTAACTATCGTCTTGAG
TCCAACCCGGTAAGACACGACTTATCGCCACTGGCAGCAGCCACTGGTAACAGGATTAGCAGAGCGAGGT
ATGTAGGCGGTGCTACAGAGTTCTTGAAGTGGTGGCCTAACTACGGCTACACTAGAAGGACAGTATTTGG
TATCTGCGCTCTGCTGAAGCCAGTTACCTTCGGAAAAAGAGTTGGTAGCTCTTGATCCGGCAAACAAACC
ACCGCTGGTAGCGGTGGTTTTTTTGTTTGCAAGCAGCAGATTACGCGCAGAAAAAAAGGATCTCAAGAAG
ATCCTTTGATCTTTTCTACGGGGTCTGACGCTCAGTGGAACGAAAACTCACGTTAAGGGATTTTGGTCAT
GAGATTATCAAAAAGGATCTTCACCTAGATCCTTTTAAATTAAAAATGAAGTTTTAAATCAATCTAAAGT
ATATATGAGTAAACTTGGTCTGACAGTTACCAATGCTTAATCAGTGAGGCACCTATCTCAGCGATCTGTC
TATTTCGTTCATCCATAGTTGCCTGACTCCCCGTCGTGTAGATAACTACGATACGGGAGGGCTTACCATC
TGGCCCCAGTGCTGCAATGATACCGCGAGACCCACGCTCACCGGCTCCAGATTTATCAGCAATAAACCAG
CCAGCCGGAAGGGCCGAGCGCAGAAGTGGTCCTGCAACTTTATCCGCCTCCATCCAGTCTATTAATTGTT
GCCGGGAAGCTAGAGTAAGTAGTTCGCCAGTTAATAGTTTGCGCAACGTTGTTGCCATTGCTACAGGCAT
CGTGGTGTCACGCTCGTCGTTTGGTATGGCTTCATTCAGCTCCGGTTCCCAACGATCAAGGCGAGTTACA
TGATCCCCCATGTTGTGCAAAAAAGCGGTTAGCTCCTTCGGTCCTCCGATCGTTGTCAGAAGTAAGTTGG
CCGCAGTGTTATCACTCATGGTTATGGCAGCACTGCATAATTCTCTTACTGTCATGCCATCCGTAAGATG
CTTTTCTGTGACTGGTGAGTACTCAACCAAGTCATTCTGAGAATAGTGTATGCGGCGACCGAGTTGCTCT
TGCCCGGCGTCAATACGGGATAATACCGCGCCACATAGCAGAACTTTAAAAGTGCTCATCATTGGAAAAC
GTTCTTCGGGGCGAAAACTCTCAAGGATCTTACCGCTGTTGAGATCCAGTTCGATGTAACCCACTCGTGC
ACCCAACTGATCTTCAGCATCTTTTACTTTCACCAGCGTTTCTGGGTGAGCAAAAACAGGAAGGCAAAAT
GCCGCAAAAAAGGGAATAAGGGCGACACGGAAATGTTGAATACTCATACTCTTCCTTTTTCAATATTATT
GAAGCATTTATCAGGGTTATTGTCTCATGAGCGGATACATATTTGAATGTATTTAGAAAAATAAACAAAT
AGGGGTTCCGCGCACATTTCCCCGAAAAGTGCCACCTGACGTCTAAGAAACCATTATTATCATGACATTA
ACCTATAAAAATAGGCGTATCACGAGGCCCTTTCGTCTCGCGCGTTTCGGTGATGACGGTGAAAACCTCT
GACACATGCAGCTCCCGGAGACGGTCACAGCTTGTCTGTAAGCGGATGCCGGGAGCAGACAAGCCCGTCA
GGGCGCGTCAGCGGGTGTTGGCGGGTGTCGGGGCTGGCTTAACTATGCGGCATCAGAGCAGATTGTACTG
AGAGTGCACCATATGCGGTGTGAAATACCGCACAGATGCGTAAGGAGAAAATACCGCATCAGGAAATTGT
AAACGTTAATATTTTGTTAAAATTCGCGTTAAATTTTTGTTAAATCAGCTCATTTTTTAACCAATAGGCC
GAAATCGGCAAAATCCCTTATAAATCAAAAGAATAGACCGAGATAGGGTTGAGTGTTGTTCCAGTTTGGA
ACAAGAGTCCACTATTAAAGAACGTGGACTCCAACGTCAAAGG
[49 nt withheld, positions 5994-6042]
T
[91 nt withheld, positions 6044-6134]
G
[124 nt withheld, positions 6136-6259]
CGCGCCATTCGCCATTCAGGCTACGCAACTGTTGGGAAGGGCGATCGGTGCGGGCCTCTTCGCTATTACG
CCAGCTGGCTGCA
