Features (pLannotate 1.2.2; 28 found; start..end, strand, type, name):
     41..163     -  repeat_region  AAV2 ITR (fragment): inverted terminal repeat of adeno-associated virus serotype 2 inverted
    195..427     +  promoter       U6 promoter: RNA polymerase III promoter for human U6 snRNA
    457..532     +  misc_RNA       gRNA scaffold: guide RNA scaffold for the Streptococcus pyogenes CRISPR/Cas9 system
    572..956     +  promoter       hSyn promoter (fragment): human synapsin I promoter; confers neuron-specific expression (Kügler et al., 2003)
    950..1091    +  promoter       hSyn promoter (fragment): human synapsin I promoter; confers neuron-specific expression (Kügler et al., 2003)
   1105..1122    +  misc_feature   MCS (fragment): pUC18/19 multiple cloning site
   1129..1162    +  protein_bind   lox2272: Cre-mediated recombination occurs in the 8-bp core sequence (GGATACTT). lox2272 sites are compatible with each other, but incompatible with loxP or loxN sites (Lee and Saito, 1988). Cre recombinase
   1163..1212    -  intron         β-globin intron (fragment): internally truncated intron from human β-globin
   1213..1246    +  protein_bind   loxP: Cre-mediated recombination occurs in the 8-bp core sequence (GCATACAT). Cre recombinase
   1266..1973    -  CDS            mCherry: mCherry is a basic (constitutively fluorescent) red fluorescent protein published in 2004, derived from Discosoma sp.. It is reported to be a very rapidly-maturing monomer with low acid sensitivity.
   1993..2369    -  CDS            H2B (fragment): human histone H2B; HIST1H2BB
   2399..2432    -  protein_bind   lox2272: Cre-mediated recombination occurs in the 8-bp core sequence (GGATACTT). lox2272 sites are compatible with each other, but incompatible with loxP or loxN sites (Lee and Saito, 1988). Cre recombinase
   2433..2482    -  intron         β-globin intron (fragment): internally truncated intron from human β-globin
   2483..2516    -  protein_bind   loxP: Cre-mediated recombination occurs in the 8-bp core sequence (GCATACAT). Cre recombinase
   2517..2541    +  misc_feature   MCS (fragment): pBluescript multiple cloning site
   2541..3129    +  misc_feature   WPRE: woodchuck hepatitis virus posttranscriptional regulatory element
   3133..3149    +  misc_feature   MCS (fragment): pUC18/19 multiple cloning site
   3150..3175    +  misc_feature   MCS (fragment): pBluescript multiple cloning site
   3177..3311    +  polyA_signal   SV40 poly(A) signal: SV40 polyadenylation signal
   3339..3377    +  repeat_region  AAV2 ITR (fragment): inverted terminal repeat of adeno-associated virus serotype 2 inverted
   3510..3563    -  CDS            lacI (fragment): lac repressor; lacI; The lac repressor binds to the lac operator to inhibit transcription in E. coli. This inhibition can be relieved by adding lactose or isopropyl-β-D-thiogalactopyranoside (IPTG).
   3746..4334    -  rep_origin     ori: high-copy-number ColE1/pMB1/pBR322/pUC origin of replication
   4505..5365    -  CDS            AmpR: β-lactamase; bla; confers resistance to ampicillin, carbenicillin, and related antibiotics
   5366..5470    -  promoter       AmpR promoter: bla
   5565..5600    +  CDS            rop (fragment): Rop protein, which maintains plasmids at low copy number; rop
   5702..5801    +  misc_feature   bom (fragment): basis of mobility region from pBR322
   5829..6257    -  rep_origin     f1 ori (sequence partly withheld): f1 bacteriophage origin of replication; arrow indicates direction of (+) strand synthesis
   6261..6327    -  CDS            lacZα (fragment): LacZα fragment of β-galactosidase; lacZ fragment
>Addgene plasmid #170376 | pAAV.U6gT28.13.hSyn.flex.H2B.RFP | addgene full sequence | sequence record 345056 | Addgene Partial NGS Result
GGGGGGGGGGGGGGGRSBSSVHCMMCWMSSKSTCYSCSCSCTCGCTCGCTCACTGAGGCCGCCCGGGCAA
AGCCCGGGCGTCGGGCGACCTTTGGTCGCCCGGCCTCAGTGAGCGAGCGAGCGCGCAGAGAGGGAGTGGC
CAACTCCATCACTAGGGGTTCCTCAGATCGGGCTGCAGGAATTGGCCGCTCTAGATTTCCCATGATTCCT
TCATATTTGCATATACGATACAAGGCTGTTAGAGAGATAATTAGAATTAATTTGACTGTAAACACAAAGA
TATTAGTACAAAATACGTGACGTAGAAAGTAATAATTTCTTGGGTAGTTTGCAGTTTTAAAATTATGTTT
TAAAATGGACTATCATATGCTTACCGTAACTTGAAAGTATTTCGATTTCTTGGCTTTATATATCTTGTGG
AAAGGACGAAACACCGCGCACTGGTTACACATGACCGTTTTAGAGCTAGAAATAGCAAGTTAAAATAAGG
CTAGTCCGTTATCAACTTGAAAAAGTGGCACCGAGTCGGTGCTTTTTTTCTAGACTCTAGCTGCAGAGGG
ACCTGCGTATGAGTGCAAGTGGGTTTTAGGACCAGGATGAGGCGGGGTGGGGGTGCCTACCTGACGACCG
ACCCCGACCCACTGGACAAGCACCCAACCCCCATTCCCCAAATTGCGCATCCCCTATCAGAGAGGGGGAG
GGGAAACAGGATGCGGCGAGGCGCGTGCGCACTGCCAGCTTCAGCACCGCGGACAGTGCCTTCGCCCCCG
CCTGGCGGCGCGCGCCACCGCCGCCTCAGCACTGAAGGCGCGCTGACGTCACTCGCCGGTCCCCCGCAAA
CTCCCCTTCCCGGCCACCTTGGTCGCGTCCGCGCCGCCGCCGGCCCAGCCGGACCGCACCACGCGAGGCG
CGAGATAGGGGGGCACGGGCGCGACCATCTGCGCTGCGGCGCCGGCCCAGCCGGACCGCACCACGCGAGG
CGCGAGATAGGGGGGCACGGGCGCGACCATCTGCGCTGCGGCGCCGGCGACTCAGCGCTGCCTCAGTCTG
CGGTGGGCAGCGGAGGAGTCGTGTCGTGCCTGAGAGCGCAGTCGAGAAGGTACCGGATCCTCTAGAGTCG
ACTCCGGAATAACTTCGTATAGGATACTTTATACGAAGTTATGCAGAATGGTAGCTGGATTGTAGCTGCT
ATTAGCAATATGAAACCTCTTAATAACTTCGTATAGCATACATTATACGAAGTTATGGCGCGCCATACTA
GTTTACTTGTACAGCTCGTCCATGCCGCCGGTGGAGTGGCGGCCCTCGGCGCGTTCGTACTGTTCCACGA
TGGTGTAGTCCTCGTTGTGGGAGGTGATGTCCAACTTGATGTTGACGTTGTAGGCGCCGGGCAGCTGCAC
GGGCTTCTTGGCCTTGTAGGTGGTCTTGACCTCAGCGTCGTAGTGGCCGCCGTCCTTCAGCTTCAGCCTC
TGCTTGATCTCGCCCTTCAGGGCGCCGTCCTCGGGGTACATCCGCTCGGAGGAGGCCTCCCAGCCCATGG
TCTTCTTCTGCATTACGGGGCCGTCGGAGGGGAAGTTGGTGCCGCGCAGCTTCACCTTGTAGATGAACTC
GCCGTCCTGCAGGGAGGAGTCCTGGGTCACGGTCACCACGCCGCCGTCCTCGAAGTTCATCACGCGCTCC
CACTTGAAGCCCTCGGGGAAGGACAGCTTCAAGTAGTCGGGGATGTCGGCGGGGTGCTTCACGTAGGCCT
TGGAGCCGTACATGAACTGAGGGGACAGGATGTCCCAGGCGAAGGGCAGGGGGCCACCCTTGGTCACCTT
CAGCTTGGCGGTCTGGGTGCCCTCGTAGGGGCGGCCCTCGCCCTCGCCCTCGATCTCGAACTCGTGGCCG
TTCACGGAGCCCTCCATGTGCACCTTGAAGCGCATGAACTCCTTGATGATGGCCATGTTATCCTCCTCGC
CCTTGCTCACCATGGTGGCGACCGGTGGATCCTTAGAGCTAGTGTACTTGGTAACTGCCTTAGTGCCCTC
GGACACAGCATGCTTAGCCAGCTCCCCAGGCAGCAGCAGGCGCACAGCCGTCTGAATCTCCCTGGAGGTG
ATGGTCGAGCGCTTATTGTAGTGAGCCAGGCGAGAAGCCTCGCCCGCGATGCGCTCGAAGATGTCGTTGA
CGAAGGAGTTCATGATCCCCATGGCCTTGGATGAGATGCCGGTGTCGGGGTGGACCTGCTTCAGAACCTT
GTACACATAGATAGAATAGCTCTCCTTGCGGCTGCGCTTACGCTTCTTACCATCCTTCTTCTGCGCCTTA
GTGATAGCCTTCTTAGAACCCTTTTTAGGGGCTGGAGCAGACTTAGAGGGTTCAGGCATGGTGGCGGTAC
CGGTGGATCCTTGCTAGCATAACTTCGTATAAAGTATCCTATACGAAGTTATTTGCCTTAACCCAGAAAT
TATCACTGTTATTCTTTAGAATGGTGCAAAGAATAACTTCGTATAATGTATGCTATACGAAGTTATGAAT
TCGATATCAAGCTTATCGATAATCAACCTCTGGATTACAAAATTTGTGAAAGATTGACTGGTATTCTTAA
CTATGTTGCTCCTTTTACGCTATGTGGATACGCTGCTTTAATGCCTTTGTATCATGCTATTGCTTCCCGT
ATGGCTTTCATTTTCTCCTCCTTGTATAAATCCTGGTTGCTGTCTCTTTATGAGGAGTTGTGGCCCGTTG
TCAGGCAACGTGGCGTGGTGTGCACTGTGTTTGCTGACGCAACCCCCACTGGTTGGGGCATTGCCACCAC
CTGTCAGCTCCTTTCCGGGACTTTCGCTTTCCCCCTCCCTATTGCCACGGCGGAACTCATCGCCGCCTGC
CTTGCCCGCTGCTGGACAGGGGCTCGGCTGTTGGGCACTGACAATTCCGTGGTGTTGTCGGGGAAATCAT
CGTCCTTTCCTTGGCTGCTCGCCTATGTTGCCACCTGGATTCTGCGCGGGACGTCCTTCTGCTACGTCCC
TTCGGCCCTCAATCCAGCGGACCTTCCTTCCCGCGGCCTGCTGCCGGCTCTGCGGCCTCTTCCGCGTCTT
CGCCTTCGCCCTCAGACGAGTCGGATCTCCCTTTGGGCCGCCTCCCCGCCTGGAATTCGAGCTCGGTACA
GCTTATCGATACCGTCGACTTCGAGCAACTTGTTTATTGCAGCTTATAATGGTTACAAATAAAGCAATAG
CATCACAAATTTCACAAATAAAGCATTTTTTTCACTGCATTCTAGTTGTGGTTTGTCCAAACTCATCAAT
GTATCTTATCATGTCTGGATCGTCTAGCATCGAAGATCCCCCGATCTGAGGAACCCCTAGTGATGGAGTT
GGCCACTCCCTCTCTGCRSSCTSSMTYRMTSAMTSRGSYNNYKSSCSRRSMDMRBMRRKKYRYSTWWYSR
KSYYTGRNTCGTCTAGCATCGAAGATCCCCCGATCTGAGGAACCCCTAGTGATGGAGTTGGCCACYCCCY
CYCTGCAGCCTGCATTAATGAATCGGCCAACGCGCGGGGAGAGGCGGTTTGCGTATTGGGCGCTCTTCCG
CTTCCTCGCTCACTGACTCGCTGCGCTCGGTCGTTCGGCTGCGGCGAGCGGTATCAGCTCACTCAAAGGC
GGTAATACGGTTATCCACAGAATCAGGGGATAACGCAGGAAAGAACATGTGAGCAAAAGGCCAGCAAAAG
GCCAGGAACCGTAAAAAGGCCGCGTTGCTGGCGTTTTTCCATAGGCTCCGCCCCCCTGACGAGCATCACA
AAAATCGACGCTCAAGTCAGAGGTGGCGAAACCCGACAGGACTATAAAGATACCAGGCGTTTCCCCCTGG
AAGCTCCCTCGTGCGCTCTCCTGTTCCGACCCTGCCGCTTACCGGATACCTGTCCGCCTTTCTCCCTTCG
GGAAGCGTGGCGCTTTCTCATAGCTCACGCTGTAGGTATCTCAGTTCGGTGTAGGTCGTTCGCTCCAAGC
TGGGCTGTGTGCACGAACCCCCCGTTCAGCCCGACCGCTGCGCCTTATCCGGTAACTATCGTCTTGAGTC
CAACCCGGTAAGACACGACTTATCGCCACTGGCAGCAGCCACTGGTAACAGGATTAGCAGAGCGAGGTAT
GTAGGCGGTGCTACAGAGTTCTTGAAGTGGTGGCCTAACTACGGCTACACTAGAAGAACAGTATTTGGTA
TCTGCGCTCTGCTGAAGCCAGTTACCTTCGGAAAAAGAGTTGGTAGCTCTTGATCCGGCAAACAAACCAC
CGCTGGTAGCGGTGGTTTTTTTGTTTGCAAGCAGCAGATTACGCGCAGAAAAAAAGGATCTCAAGAAGAT
CCTTTGATCTTTTCTACGGGGTCTGACGCTCAGTGGAACGAAAACTCACGTTAAGGGATTTTGGTCATGA
GATTATCAAAAAGGATCTTCACCTAGATCCTTTTAAATTAAAAATGAAGTTTTAAATCAATCTAAAGTAT
ATATGAGTAAACTTGGTCTGACAGTTACCAATGCTTAATCAGTGAGGCACCTATCTCAGCGATCTGTCTA
TTTCGTTCATCCATAGTTGCCTGACTCCCCGTCGTGTAGATAACTACGATACGGGAGGGCTTACCATCTG
GCCCCAGTGCTGCAATGATACCGCGAGACCCACGCTCACCGGCTCCAGATTTATCAGCAATAAACCAGCC
AGCCGGAAGGGCCGAGCGCAGAAGTGGTCCTGCAACTTTATCCGCCTCCATCCAGTCTATTAATTGTTGC
CGGGAAGCTAGAGTAAGTAGTTCGCCAGTTAATAGTTTGCGCAACGTTGTTGCCATTGCTACAGGCATCG
TGGTGTCACGCTCGTCGTTTGGTATGGCTTCATTCAGCTCCGGTTCCCAACGATCAAGGCGAGTTACATG
ATCCCCCATGTTGTGCAAAAAAGCGGTTAGCTCCTTCGGTCCTCCGATCGTTGTCAGAAGTAAGTTGGCC
GCAGTGTTATCACTCATGGTTATGGCAGCACTGCATAATTCTCTTACTGTCATGCCATCCGTAAGATGCT
TTTCTGTGACTGGTGAGTACTCAACCAAGTCATTCTGAGAATAGTGTATGCGGCGACCGAGTTGCTCTTG
CCCGGCGTCAATACGGGATAATACCGCGCCACATAGCAGAACTTTAAAAGTGCTCATCATTGGAAAACGT
TCTTCGGGGCGAAAACTCTCAAGGATCTTACCGCTGTTGAGATCCAGTTCGATGTAACCCACTCGTGCAC
CCAACTGATCTTCAGCATCTTTTACTTTCACCAGCGTTTCTGGGTGAGCAAAAACAGGAAGGCAAAATGC
CGCAAAAAAGGGAATAAGGGCGACACGGAAATGTTGAATACTCATACTCTTCCTTTTTCAATATTATTGA
AGCATTTATCAGGGTTATTGTCTCATGAGCGGATACATATTTGAATGTATTTAGAAAAATAAACAAATAG
GGGTTCCGCGCACATTTCCCCGAAAAGTGCCACCTGACGTCTAAGAAACCATTATTATCATGACATTAAC
CTATAAAAATAGGCGTATCACGAGGCCCTTTCGTCTCGCGCGTTTCGGTGATGACGGTGAAAACCTCTGA
CACATGCAGCTCCCGGAGACGGTCACAGCTTGTCTGTAAGCGGATGCCGGGAGCAGACAAGCCCGTCAGG
GCGCGTCAGCGGGTGTTGGCGGGTGTCGGGGCTGGCTTAACTATGCGGCATCAGAGCAGATTGTACTGAG
AGTGCACCATATGCGGTGTGAAATACCGCACAGATGCGTAAGGAGAAAATACCGCATCAGGAAATTGTAA
GCGTTAATATTTTGTTAAAATTCGCGTTAAATTTTTGTTAAATCAGCTCATTTTTTAACCAATAGGCCGA
AATCGGCAAAATCCCTTATAAATCAAAAGAATAGACCGAGATAGGGTTGAGTGTTGTTCCAGTTTGGAAC
AAGAGTCCACTATTAAAGAACGTGGACTCCAACGTCAAAGG
[49 nt withheld, positions 5992-6040]
T
[91 nt withheld, positions 6042-6132]
G
[124 nt withheld, positions 6134-6257]
CCATTCGCCATTCAGGCTGCGCAACTGTTGGGAAGGGCGATCGGTGCGGGCCTCTTCGCTATTACGCCAG
GCTGCA
